>Addgene plasmid #72764 | pAWSV-11 | depositor full sequence | sequence record 133548 | pAWSV-11 sequence 4501 bps
CACCTAAATTGTAAGCGTTAATATTTTGTTAAAATTCGCGTTAAATTTTTGTTAAATCAGCTCATTTTTT
AACCAATAGGCCGAAATCGGCAAAATCCCTTATAAATCAAAAGAATAGACCGAGATAGGGT
[37 nt withheld, positions 132-168]
AAAGAACGTGGACTCCAACGTCAAAGG
[49 nt withheld, positions 196-244]
T
[91 nt withheld, positions 246-336]
G
[124 nt withheld, positions 338-461]
CCCATTCGCCATTCAGGCTGCGCAACTGTTGGGAAGGGCGATCGGTGCGGGCCTCTTCGCTATTACGCCA
GCTGGCGAAAGGGGGATGTGCTGCAAGGCGATTAAGTTGGGTAACGCCAGGGTTTTCCCAGTCACGACGT
TGTAAAACGACGGCCAGTGAATTGTAATACGACTCACTATAGGGCGAATTGGGTACAGGCGCGCCTCAGC
CTAAAGCTTTTTCCCCGTATCCCCCCAGGTGTCTGCAGGCTCAAAGAGCAGCGAGAAGCGTTCAGAGGAA
AGCGATCCCGTGCCACCTTCCCCGTGCCCGGGCTGTCCCCGCACGCTGCCGGCTCGGGGATGCGGGGGGA
GCGCCGGACCGGAGCGGAGCCCCGGGCGGCTCGCTGCTGCCCCCTAGCGGGGGAGGGACGTAATTACATC
CCTGGGGGCTTTGGGGGGGGGCTGTCCCCGTGCACTCAGCCTAAAGCTTTTTCCCCGTATCCCCCCAGGT
GTCTGCAGGCTCAAAGAGCAGCGAGAAGCGTTCAGAGGAAAGCGATCCCGTGCCACCTTCCCCGTGCCCG
GGCTGTCCCCGCACGCTGCCGGCTCGGGGATGCGGGGGGAGCGCCGGACCGGAGCGGAGCCCCGGGCGGC
TCGCTGCTGCCCCCTAGCGGGGGAGGGACGTAATTACATCCCTGGGGGCTTTGGGGGGGGGCTGTCCCCA
CTAGTGATTCGAGGCAGTGAAAAAAATGCTTTATTTGTGAAATTTGTGATGCTATTGCTTTATTTGTAAC
CATTATAAGCTGCAATAAACAAGTTAACAACAACAATTGTAGGACGCGAATTCCGTTGCGGATCCGAGCC
CTGGCTGGGATACCTTGGCCGGGAGGACAGGACGGCCTCAGGCTGGCCGCCAGACGCACTCCGCAGGCCG
CGCGCGCTCGAGCCTCGGTGGACTCAGCCGCCGGCCCCGGGAGGCCGCCTCCCTGCGCAGCACCTCCTGC
CACCCGCGCGGGCACGTGGGATCTTGACTCGCCGCCCCCGCCTCCTTCTGCTCCGCGTCCCCAGCCCGCG
GCTCGGGGCGCGGCGTGGCGCGGCGCGTGGGCGTGCTGCGGGGCGACCATGGCTGTAGACTGTTACCTCC
AGTTCCCACAGTAACAATCGAAAGCCACGGTTGCCCTGGAGACGCGGGGGCGGGGCGCGCGGACGGCGCC
GGCGCGGGGCGGGCTGACGTCAGGGCCGCGGGGGGGCGGGCGGGGCGGCGGGGGCTGAGGAGCGCGCGTG
GGCCACCGCCCCTCGCAGCCCCTAGGGACCCGGACGGGGCGGCCCGATGGCGGCGCCTGCGTTGATCAAG
ATCTTCAGCCTAAAGCTTTTTCCCCGTATCCCCCCAGGTGTCTGCAGGCTCAAAGAGCAGCGAGAAGCGT
TCAGAGGAAAGCGATCCCGTGCCACCTTCCCCGTGCCCGGGCTGTCCCCGCACGCTGCCGGCTCGGGGAT
GCGGGGGGAGCGCCGGACCGGAGCGGAGCCCCGGGCGGCTCGCTGCTGCCCCCTAGCGGGGGAGGGACGT
AATTACATCCCTGGGGGCTTTGGGGGGGGGCTGTCCCCGTGCACTCAGCCTAAAGCTTTTTCCCCGTATC
CCCCCAGGTGTCTGCAGGCTCAAAGAGCAGCGAGAAGCGTTCAGAGGAAAGCGATCCCGTGCCACCTTCC
CCGTGCCCGGGCTGTCCCCGCACGCTGCCGGCTCGGGGATGCGGGGGGAGCGCCGGACCGGAGCGGAGCC
CCGGGCGGCTCGCTGCTGCCCCCTAGCGGGGGAGGGACGTAATTACATCCCTGGGGGCTTTGGGGGGGGG
CTGTCCCCATTTAAATCAGCTCCAGCTTTTGTTCCCTTTAGTGAGGGTTAATTTCGAGCTTGGCGTAATC
ATGGTCATAGCTGTTTCCTGTGTGAAATTGTTATCCGCTCACAATTCCACACAACATACGAGCCGGAAGC
ATAAAGTGTAAAGCCTGGGGTGCCTAATGAGTGAGCTAACTCACATTAATTGCGTTGCGCTCACTGCCCG
CTTTCCAGTCGGGAAACCTGTCGTGCCAGCTGCATTAATGAATCGGCCAACGCGCGGGGAGAGGCGGTTT
GCGTATTGGGCGCTCTTCCGCTTCCTCGCTCACTGACTCGCTGCGCTCGGTCGTTCGGCTGCGGCGAGCG
GTATCAGCTCACTCAAAGGCGGTAATACGGTTATCCACAGAATCAGGGGATAACGCAGGAAAGAACATGT
GAGCAAAAGGCCAGCAAAAGGCCAGGAACCGTAAAAAGGCCGCGTTGCTGGCGTTTTTCCATAGGCTCCG
CCCCCCTGACGAGCATCACAAAAATCGACGCTCAAGTCAGAGGTGGCGAAACCCGACAGGACTATAAAGA
TACCAGGCGTTTCCCCCTGGAAGCTCCCTCGTGCGCTCTCCTGTTCCGACCCTGCCGCTTACCGGATACC
TGTCCGCCTTTCTCCCTTCGGGAAGCGTGGCGCTTTCTCATAGCTCACGCTGTAGGTATCTCAGTTCGGT
GTAGGTCGTTCGCTCCAAGCTGGGCTGTGTGCACGAACCCCCCGTTCAGCCCGACCGCTGCGCCTTATCC
GGTAACTATCGTCTTGAGTCCAACCCGGTAAGACACGACTTATCGCCACTGGCAGCAGCCACTGGTAACA
GGATTAGCAGAGCGAGGTATGTAGGCGGTGCTACAGAGTTCTTGAAGTGGTGGCCTAACTACGGCTACAC
TAGAAGGACAGTATTTGGTATCTGCGCTCTGCTGAAGCCAGTTACCTTCGGAAAAAGAGTTGGTAGCTCT
TGATCCGGCAAACAAACCACCGCTGGTAGCGGTGGTTTTTTTGTTTGCAAGCAGCAGATTACGCGCAGAA
AAAAAGGATCTCAAGAAGATCCTTTGATCTTTTCTACGGGGTCTGACGCTCAGTGGAACGAAAACTCACG
TTAAGGGATTTTGGTCATGAGATTATCAAAAAGGATCTTCACCTAGATCCTTTTAAATTAAAAATGAAGT
TTTAAATCAATCTAAAGTATATATGAGTAAACTTGGTCTGACAGTTACCAATGCTTAATCAGTGAGGCAC
CTATCTCAGCGATCTGTCTATTTCGTTCATCCATAGTTGCCTGACTCCCCGTCGTGTAGATAACTACGAT
ACGGGAGGGCTTACCATCTGGCCCCAGTGCTGCAATGATACCGCGAGACCCACGCTCACCGGCTCCAGAT
TTATCAGCAATAAACCAGCCAGCCGGAAGGGCCGAGCGCAGAAGTGGTCCTGCAACTTTATCCGCCTCCA
TCCAGTCTATTAATTGTTGCCGGGAAGCTAGAGTAAGTAGTTCGCCAGTTAATAGTTTGCGCAACGTTGT
TGCCATTGCTACAGGCATCGTGGTGTCACGCTCGTCGTTTGGTATGGCTTCATTCAGCTCCGGTTCCCAA
CGATCAAGGCGAGTTACATGATCCCCCATGTTGTGCAAAAAAGCGGTTAGCTCCTTCGGTCCTCCGATCG
TTGTCAGAAGTAAGTTGGCCGCAGTGTTATCACTCATGGTTATGGCAGCACTGCATAATTCTCTTACTGT
CATGCCATCCGTAAGATGCTTTTCTGTGACTGGTGAGTACTCAACCAAGTCATTCTGAGAATAGTGTATG
CGGCGACCGAGTTGCTCTTGCCCGGCGTCAATACGGGATAATACCGCGCCACATAGCAGAACTTTAAAAG
TGCTCATCATTGGAAAACGTTCTTCGGGGCGAAAACTCTCAAGGATCTTACCGCTGTTGAGATCCAGTTC
GATGTAACCCACTCGTGCACCCAACTGATCTTCAGCATCTTTTACTTTCACCAGCGTTTCTGGGTGAGCA
AAAACAGGAAGGCAAAATGCCGCAAAAAAGGGAATAAGGGCGACACGGAAATGTTGAATACTCATACTCT
TCCTTTTTCAATATTATTGAAGCATTTATCAGGGTTATTGTCTCATGAGCGGATACATATTTGAATGTAT
TTAGAAAAATAAACAAATAGGGGTTCCGCGCACATTTCCCCGAAAAGTGC
Features (pLannotate 1.2.2; 13 found; start..end, strand, type, name):
     33..461     -  rep_origin     f1 ori (sequence partly withheld): f1 bacteriophage origin of replication; arrow indicates direction of (+) strand synthesis
    466..623     -  CDS            lacZα (fragment): LacZα fragment of β-galactosidase; lacZ fragment
    626..644     +  promoter       T7 promoter: promoter for bacteriophage T7 RNA polymerase
   1175..1256    -  polyA_signal   SV40 poly(A) signal: SV40 polyadenylation signal
   1543..1626    -  ncRNA          mir-132: Accession: RF00662 - microRNA mir-132
   2316..2334    -  promoter       T3 promoter: promoter for bacteriophage T3 RNA polymerase
   2379..2395    -  protein_bind   lac operator: The lac repressor binds to the lac operator to inhibit transcription in E. coli. This inhibition can be relieved by adding lactose or isopropyl-β-D-thiogalactopyranoside (IPTG). lac repressor encoded by lacI
   2403..2433    -  promoter       lac promoter: promoter for the E. coli lac operon
   2448..2469    -  protein_bind   CAP binding site: CAP binding activates transcription in the presence of cAMP. E. coli catabolite activator protein
   2482..2574    -  CDS            lacI (fragment): lac repressor; lacI; The lac repressor binds to the lac operator to inhibit transcription in E. coli. This inhibition can be relieved by adding lactose or isopropyl-β-D-thiogalactopyranoside (IPTG).
   2757..3345    -  rep_origin     ori: high-copy-number ColE1/pMB1/pBR322/pUC origin of replication
   3516..4376    -  CDS            AmpR: β-lactamase; bla; confers resistance to ampicillin, carbenicillin, and related antibiotics
   4377..4481    -  promoter       AmpR promoter: bla
