[The description below was written by a language model from this plasmid's Addgene catalogue record and pLannotate feature annotations shown in this document.]
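Description:
pAWSV-11 is a small (about 4.5 kb) bacterial cloning plasmid built on the pBT264 backbone and carrying a miR-132 microRNA insert. Its architecture is that of a pBluescript-type phagemid. A high-copy ColE1/pUC-family origin supports replication in E. coli, and an f1 origin allows single-stranded DNA production with helper phage. Selection is by ampicillin through the β-lactamase gene and its native promoter. The cloning region sits within a disrupted lacZα cassette: a lac promoter, operator and CAP site lie on one side and a lacZα fragment on the other, with T7 and T3 phage promoters flanking the insert.

The payload lies between the T3 and T7 promoters. It contains an annotated mir-132 non-coding RNA element in the reverse orientation, followed on the same strand by an SV40 polyadenylation signal. The poly(A) signal suggests the microRNA is part of a mammalian-style transcription unit. However, no eukaryotic promoter, reporter or barcode is annotated, and several hundred bases around the miRNA have no annotation. The record therefore does not state what drives miR-132 expression or what else the insert contains. The species of origin of the microRNA sequence is also not given.

The stated purpose is simply "pBT264-[miR-132]", and the associated work concerns massively parallel, high-order combinatorial genetics in human cells. The bracketed naming and the simple storage-type backbone are consistent with a single-element entry vector holding one microRNA unit, from which multi-element combinations could be assembled into a delivery vector. This role is inferred rather than stated in the record. The plasmid has no viral elements or mammalian selection markers.
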