Addgene plasmid #72764: pAWSV-11
Purpose: pBT264-[miR-132]
Depositing lab: Timothy Lu. Depositing organization: Massachusetts Institute of Technology. Publication: Massively parallel high-order combinatorial genetics in human cells. Wong AS, Choi GC, Cheng AA, Purcell O, Lu TK. Nat Biotechnol. 2015 Sep;33(9):952-61. doi: 10.1038/nbt.3326. Epub 2015 Aug 17. PubMed 26280411.
Backbone
  Vector backbone: pBT264
Growth in bacteria
  Bacterial resistance: Ampicillin, 100 μg/mL
  Growth temperature: 37°C
  Growth strain: DH5alpha
  Copy number: Unknown
Gene/Insert
  Gene/Insert name: [miR-132]
Terms and licenses: Academic/Nonprofit Terms; Industry Terms: Not Available to Industry
How to cite: pAWSV-11 was a gift from Timothy Lu (Addgene plasmid # 72764 ; http://n2t.net/addgene:72764 ; RRID:Addgene_72764)
