>Addgene plasmid #72764 | pAWSV-11 | addgene partial sequence | sequence record 136784 | SV40pA-R 5'-GAAATTTGTGATGCTATTGC-3'
ACAACAACAATTGTAGGACGCGAATTCCGTTGCGGATCCGAGCCCTGGCTGGGATACCTTGGCCGGGAGG
ACAGGACGGCCTCAGGCTGGCCGCCAGACGCACTCCGCAGGCCGCGCGCGCTCGAGCCTCGGTGGACTCA
GCCGCCGGCCCCGGGAGGCCGCCTCCCTGCGCAGCACCTCCTGCCACCCGCGCGGGCACGTGGGATCTTG
ACTCGCCGCCCCCGCCTCCTTCTGCTCCGCGTCCCCAGCCCGCGGCTCGGGGCGCGGCGTGGCGCGGCGC
GTGGGCGTGCTGCGGGGCGACCATGGCTGTAGACTGTTACCTCCAGTTCCCACAGTAACAATCGAAAGCC
ACGGTTGCCCTGGAGACGCGGGGGCGGGGCGCGCGGACGG
