>Addgene plasmid #72764 | pAWSV-11 | addgene partial sequence | sequence record 136786 | M13-Rev 5'-CAGGAAACAGCTATGACC-3'
AAAGCTGGAGCTGATTTAAATGGGGACAGCCCCCCCCCAAAGCCCCCAGGGATGTAATTACGTCCCTCCC
CCGCTAGGGGGCAGCAGCGAGCCGCCCGGGGCTCCGCTCCGGTCCGGCGCTCCCCCCGCATCCCCGAGCC
GGCAGCGTGCGGGGACAGCCCGGGCACGGGGAAGGTGGCACGGGATCGCTTTCCTCTGAACGCTTCTCGC
TGCTCTTTGAGCCTGCAGACACCTGGGGGGATACGGGGAAAAAGCTTTAGGCTGAGTGCACGGGGACAGC
CCCCCCCCAAAGCCCCCAGGGATGTAATTACGTCCCTCCCCCGCTAGGGGGCAGCAGCGAGCCGCCCGGG
GCTCCGCTCCGGTCCGGCGCTCCCCCCGCATCCCCGAGCCGGCAGCGTGCGGGGACAGCCCGGGCACGGG
GAAGGTGGCACGGGATCGCTTTCCTCTGAACGCTTCTCGCTGCTCTTTGAGCCTGCAGACACCTGGGGGG
ATACGGGGAAAAAGCTTTAGGCTGAAGATCTTGAT
